>Addgene plasmid #238595 | CRAF-HiBiT Fusion Vector | addgene full sequence | sequence record 479074 | Addgene NGS Result
TCAATATTGGCCATTAGCCATATTATTCATTGGTTATATAGCATAAATCAATATTGGCTATTGGCCATTG
CATACGTTGTATCTATATCATAATATGTACATTTATATTGGCTCATGTCCAATATGACCGCCATGTTGGC
ATTGATTATTGACTAGTTATTAATAGTAATCAATTACGGGGTCATTAGTTCATAGCCCATATATGGAGTT
CCGCGTTACATAACTTACGGTAAATGGCCCGCCTGGCTGACCGCCCAACGACCCCCGCCCATTGACGTCA
ATAATGACGTATGTTCCCATAGTAACGCCAATAGGGACTTTCCATTGACGTCAATGGGTGGAGTATTTAC
GGTAAACTGCCCACTTGGCAGTACATCAAGTGTATCATATGCCAAGTCCGCCCCCTATTGACGTCAATGA
CGGTAAATGGCCCGCCTGGCATTATGCCCAGTACATGACCTTACGGGACTTTCCTACTTGGCAGTACATC
TACGTATTAGTCATCGCTATTACCATGGTGATGCGGTTTTGGCAGTACACCAATGGGCGTGGATAGCGGT
TTGACTCACGGGGATTTCCAAGTCTCCACCCCATTGACGTCAATGGGAGTTTGTTTTGGCACCAAAATCA
ACGGGACTTTCCAAAATGTCGTAATAACCCCGCCCCGTTGACGCAAATGGGCGGTAGGCGTGTACGGTGG
GAGGTCTATATAAGCAGAGCTGGTTTAGTGAACCGTCAGATCACTAGAAGCTTTATTGCGGTAGTTTATC
ACAGTTAAATTGCTAACGCAGTCAGTGCTTCTGACACAACAGTCTCGAACTTAAGCTGCAGAAGTTGGTC
GTGAGGCACTGGGCAGGTAAGTATCAAGGTTACAAGACAGGTTTAAGGAGACCAATAGAAACTGGGCTTG
TCGAGACAGAGAAGACTCTTGCGTTTCTGATAGGCACCTATTGGTCTTACTGACATCCACTTTGCCTTTC
TCTCCACAGGTGTCCACTCCCAGTTCAATTACAGCTCTTAAGGCTAGAGTATTAATACGACTCACTATAG
GGCTAGCGATCGCC
[1947 nt withheld, positions 1065-3011]
TCTCAAGGCAGTTCAGGTGGCTCGAGCGGTGTGAGCGGCTGGCGGCTGTTCAAGAAGATTAGCTAAGGCC
GCGACTCTAGAGTCGACCTGCAGGCATGCAAGCTGATCCGGCTGCTAACAAAGCCCGAAAGGAAGCTGAG
TTGGCTGCTGCCACCGCTGAGCAATAACTAGCATAACCCCTTGGGGCGGCCGCTTCGAGCAGACATGATA
AGATACATTGATGAGTTTGGACAAACCACAACTAGAATGCAGTGAAAAAAATGCTTTATTTGTGAAATTT
GTGATGCTATTGCTTTATTTGTAACCATTATAAGCTGCAATAAACAAGTTAACAACAACAATTGCATTCA
TTTTATGTTTCAGGTTCAGGGGGAGATGTGGGAGGTTTTTTTAAGCAAGTAAAACCTCTACAAATGTGGT
AAAATCGAATTTTAACAAAATATTAACGCTTACAATTTCCTGATGCGGTATTTTCTCCTTACGCATCTGT
GCGGTATTTCACACCGCATACGCGGATCTGCGCAGCACCATGGCCTGAAATAACCTCTGAAAGAGGAACT
TGGTTAGGTACCTTCTGAGGCGGAAAGAACCAGCTGTGGAATGTGTGTCAGTTAGGGTGTGGAAAGTCCC
CAGGCTCCCCAGCAGGCAGAAGTATGCAAAGCATGCATCTCAATTAGTCAGCAACCAGGTGTGGAAAGTC
CCCAGGCTCCCCAGCAGGCAGAAGTATGCAAAGCATGCATCTCAATTAGTCAGCAACCATAGTCCCGCCC
CTAACTCCGCCCATCCCGCCCCTAACTCCGCCCAGTTCCGCCCATTCTCCGCCCCATGGCTGACTAATTT
TTTTTATTTATGCAGAGGCCGAGGCCGCCTCGGCCTCTGAGCTATTCCAGAAGTAGTGAGGAGGCTTTTT
TGGAGGCCTAGGCTTTTGCAAAAAGCTTAATTAACTGTTGACAATTAATCATCGGCATAGTATGTCGGCA
TAGTATAATACGACAAGGTGAGGAACTAAACCCAGGAGGCAGATCATGATTGAACAAGATGGATTGCACG
CAGGTTCTCCGGCCGCTTGGGTGGAGAGGCTATTCGGCTATGACTGGGCACAACAGACAATCGGCTGCTC
TGATGCCGCCGTGTTCCGGCTGTCAGCGCAGGGGCGCCCGGTTCTTTTTGTCAAGACCGACCTGTCCGGT
GCCCTGAATGAACTGCAGGACGAGGCAGCGCGGCTATCGTGGCTGGCCACGACGGGCGTTCCTTGCGCAG
CTGTGCTCGACGTTGTCACTGAAGCGGGAAGGGACTGGCTGCTATTGGGCGAAGTGCCGGGGCAGGATCT
CCTGTCATCTCACCTTGCTCCTGCCGAGAAAGTATCCATCATGGCTGATGCAATGCGGCGGCTGCATACG
CTTGATCCGGCTACCTGCCCATTCGACCACCAAGCGAAACATCGCATCGAGCGAGCACGTACTCGGATGG
AAGCCGGTCTTGTCGATCAGGATGATCTGGACGAAGAGCATCAGGGGCTCGCGCCAGCCGAACTGTTCGC
CAGGCTCAAGGCGCGCATGCCCGACGGCGAGGATCTCGTCGTGACCCATGGCGATGCCTGCTTGCCGAAT
ATCATGGTGGAAAATGGCCGCTTTTCTGGATTCATCGACTGTGGCCGGCTGGGTGTGGCGGACCGCTATC
AGGACATAGCGTTGGCTACCCGTGATATTGCTGAAGAGCTTGGCGGCGAATGGGCTGACCGCTTCCTCGT
GCTTTACGGTATCGCCGCTCCCGATTCGCAGCGCATCGCCTTCTATCGCCTTCTTGACGAGTTCTTCTGA
GCGGGACTCTGGGGTTCGAAATGACCGACCAAGCGACGCCCAACCTGCCATCACGATGGCCGCAATAAAA
TATCTTTATTTTCATTACATCTGTGTGTTGGTTTTTTGTGTGAATCGATAGCGATAAGGATCCTCTTTGC
GCTTGCGTTTTCCCTTGTCCAGATAGCCCAGTAGCTGACATTCATCCGGGGTCAGCACCGTTTCTGCGGA
CTGGCTTTCTACCCGGTATCAGCTCACTCAAAGGCGGTAATACGGTTATCCACAGAATCAGGGGATAACG
CAGGAAAGAACATGTGAGCAAAAGGCCAGCAAAAGGCCAGGAACCGTAAAAAGGCCGCGTTGCTGGCGTT
TTTCCATAGGCTCCGCCCCCCTGACGAGCATCACAAAAATCGACGCTCAAGTCAGAGGTGGCGAAACCCG
ACAGGACTATAAAGATACCAGGCGTTTCCCCCTGGAAGCTCCCTCGTGCGCTCTCCTGTTCCGACCCTGC
CGCTTACCGGATACCTGTCCGCCTTTCTCCCTTCGGGAAGCGTGGCGCTTTCTCATAGCTCACGCTGTAG
GTATCTCAGTTCGGTGTAGGTCGTTCGCTCCAAGCTGGGCTGTGTGCACGAACCCCCCGTTCAGCCCGAC
CGCTGCGCCTTATCCGGTAACTATCGTCTTGAGTCCAACCCGGTAAGACACGACTTATCGCCACTGGCAG
CAGCCACTGGTAACAGGATTAGCAGAGCGAGGTATGTAGGCGGTGCTACAGAGTTCTTGAAGTGGTGGCC
TAACTACGGCTACACTAGAAGGACAGTATTTGGTATCTGCGCTCTGCTGAAGCCAGTTACCTTCGGAAAA
AGAGTTGGTAGCTCTTGATCCGGCAAACAAACCACCGCTGGTAGCGGTGGTTTTTTTGTTTGCAAGCAGC
AGATTACGCGCAGAAAAAAAGGATTTCAAGAAGATCCTTTGATCTTTTCTACGGGGTCTGACGCTCAGTG
GAACGAAAACTCACGTTAAGGGATTTTGGTCATGAGATTATCAAAAAGGATCTTCACCTAGATCCTTTTA
TAGTCCGGAAATACAGGAACGCACGCTGGATGGCCCTTCGCTGGGATGGTGAAACCATGAAAAATGGCAG
CTTCAGTGGATTAAGTGGGGGTAATGTGGCCTGTACCCTCTGGTTGCATAGGTATTCATACGGTTAAAAT
TTATCAGGCGCGATTGCGGCAGTTTTTCGGGTGGTTTGTTGCCATTTTTACCTGTCTGCTGCCGTGATCG
CGCTGAACGCGTTTTAGCGGTGCGTACAATTAAGGGATTATGGTAAATCCACTTACTGTCTGCCCTCGTA
GCCATCGAGATAAACCGCAGTACTCCGGCCACGATGCGTCCGGCGTAGAGGATCGAGATCT
Features (pLannotate 1.2.2; 19 found; start..end, strand, type, name):
    140..517     +  enhancer       CMV enhancer: human cytomegalovirus immediate early enhancer
    519..718     +  promoter       CMV promoter: human cytomegalovirus (CMV) immediate early promoter
    857..989     +  intron         chimeric intron: chimera between introns from human β-globin and immunoglobulin heavy chain genes
   1033..1051    +  promoter       T7 promoter: promoter for bacteriophage T7 RNA polymerase
   1065..3008    +  CDS            RAF1 (sequence withheld): RAF1_HUMAN - Also known as RAF. Experimental evidence at protein level: Swiss-Prot protein existence level 1. Serine/threonine-protein kinase that acts as a regulatory link between the membrane-associated Ras GTPases and the MAPK/ERK cascade, and this critical regulatory link functions as a switch determining cell fate decisions including proliferation, differentiation, apoptosis, survival and oncogenic transformation. RAF1 activation initiates a mitogen-activated protein kinase (MAPK) cascade that comprises a sequential phosphorylation of the dual-specific MAPK kinases (MAP2K1/MEK1 and MAP2K2
   3086..3115    +  misc_feature   MCS (fragment): pUC18/19 multiple cloning site
   3122..3171    +  CDS            SET1 (fragment): solubility-enhancement tag derived from T7 phage gene 10B
   3179..3198    +  terminator     T7 terminator (fragment): transcription terminator for bacteriophage T7 RNA polymerase
   3220..3341    -  polyA_signal   SV40 poly(A) signal: SV40 polyadenylation signal
   3364..3432    -  CDS            large T antigen (fragment): large T antigen from SV40 (simian virus 40)
   3437..3469    +  rep_origin     M13 ori (fragment): M13 bacteriophage origin of replication; arrow indicates direction of (+) strand synthesis
   3470..3521    -  misc_feature   bom (fragment): basis of mobility region from pBR322
   3586..3943    +  promoter       SV40 promoter: SV40 enhancer and early promoter
   3958..4005    +  promoter       EM7 promoter: synthetic bacterial promoter&nbsp
   4037..4828    +  CDS            neo: KKA2_KLEPN - Also known as kan, nptII. Experimental evidence at protein level: Swiss-Prot protein existence level 1. Resistance to kanamycin, neomycin, paromomycin, ribostamycin, butirosin and gentamicin B. From Klebsiella pneumoniae.
   4895..4943    +  polyA_signal   poly(A) signal: synthetic polyadenylation signal
   4964..5053    -  CDS            tnpA (fragment): TN5P_ECOLX - Also known as tnp. Experimental evidence at protein level: Swiss-Prot protein existence level 1. Mediates transposition of transposon Tn5 by a 'cut and paste' mechanism. First, the monomeric transposase binds the 19 bp inverted DNA repeats flanking the transposon. Then, dimerization of the DNA- bound transposase creates a synaptic DNA complex. After nicking of the first DNA strand, excision of the transposon proceeds through a series of intermediates. The transposase then mediates the insertion of the transposon at a new site by strand transfer. The activity of the wild- type tran
   5182..5770    -  rep_origin     ori: high-copy-number ColE1/pMB1/pBR322/pUC origin of replication
   5886..6169    +  misc_feature   cer region: ColE1-derived recombination site that helps to maintain plasmids as monomers
