[The description below was written by a language model from this plasmid's Addgene catalogue record and pLannotate feature annotations shown in this document.]
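Description:
CRAF-HiBiT Fusion Vector is a mammalian expression plasmid of about 6.2 kb, built on the pBiT3.1-C [CMV/HiBiT/Blast] backbone, that expresses human CRAF (RAF1, the serine/threonine kinase linking Ras GTPases to the MEK/ERK cascade) with a C-terminal HiBiT tag. The unmutated RAF1 coding sequence is driven by the human cytomegalovirus immediate-early enhancer and promoter. A chimeric β-globin/immunoglobulin intron lies upstream of the coding sequence and generally improves transcript processing and expression. A T7 promoter just before the open reading frame would permit in vitro transcription. An SV40 polyadenylation signal lies downstream of the insert. HiBiT is a short peptide that complements the LgBiT polypeptide to reconstitute NanoLuc luciferase activity, so the fusion can be quantified by luminescence. The automated annotation does not call the tag itself, and the small fragment hits downstream of RAF1 (MCS, solubility tag, T7 terminator) are probably spurious matches or linker and backbone remnants.

In bacteria the plasmid replicates from a high-copy ColE1/pUC-type origin, and a cer site helps keep it monomeric. It is selected with kanamycin. The feature table shows a neo/nptII gene under tandem SV40 early and EM7 promoters with a synthetic poly(A) signal, an arrangement that provides kanamycin resistance in E. coli and would normally confer G418 resistance in mammalian cells. The catalogue entry lists blasticidin as the mammalian selectable marker, but no blasticidin resistance gene appears among the annotated features, so the two sources disagree on this point. The stated purpose is CMV-driven expression of the CRAF-HiBiT fusion in mammalian cells, which suits luminescence-based measurement of CRAF abundance or interactions.
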