Addgene plasmid #238595: CRAF-HiBiT Fusion Vector
Purpose: Express CRAF-HiBiT Fusion Protein in Mammalian Cells under a CMV promoter
Depositing lab: Promega Corporation.
Backbone
  Vector backbone: pBiT3.1-C [CMV/HiBiT/Blast] Vector
  Vector type: Mammalian Expression
  Selectable markers: Blasticidin
Growth in bacteria
  Bacterial resistance: Kanamycin, 50 μg/mL
  Growth temperature: 37°C
  Growth strain: DH5alpha
  Copy number: High Copy
Gene/Insert
  Gene/Insert name: CRAF
  Species: H. sapiens (human)
  Mutation: None
  Entrez Gene: RAF1 (a.k.a. CMD1NN, CRAF, NS5, Raf-1, c-Raf)
  Promoter: CMV
  Tag / fusion protein: HiBiT (C terminal on backbone)
  Cloning method: Other
Terms and licenses: Academic/Nonprofit Terms; Industry Terms
How to cite: CRAF-HiBiT Fusion Vector was a gift from Promega Corporation (Addgene plasmid # 238595 ; http://n2t.net/addgene:238595 ; RRID:Addgene_238595)
